>Addgene plasmid #38267 | pMXs-puro GFP-UVRAG | addgene partial sequence | sequence record 51414 | EGFP-C 5'-CATGGTCCTGCTGGAGTTCGTG-3'
TCTCGGCATGGACGAGCTGTACAAGTCCGGACTCAGATCAGCTTCGAATTGGAATTCAGATCTGATCGAG
ATGAGCGCCTCCGCGTCGGTCGGGGGCCAGGTCCCCCAGCCACCCCCGGGCCCGGCCGCTGCTCTGCCTC
CCGGTTCTGCCGCGCGGGCCCTGCATGTGGAGCTGCCGTCTCAGCAGCGGCGTCTTCGACATCTTCGGAA
CATTGCTGCCCGGAACATTGTTAATAGAAATGGCCATCAGCTCCTTGATACCTACTTTACACTTCACTTG
TGTAGTACTGAAAAGATATATAAAGAATTTTATAGAAGTGAAGTGATTAAGAATTCCTTGAATCCCACGT
GGCGAAGTCTCGATTTTGGAATTATGCCAGACCGTCTTGATACATCTGTGTCTTGTTTCGTGGTGAAGAT
ATGGGGTGGAAAGGAGAACATCTACCAGCTGTTGATTGAATGGAAAGTCTGTTTGGATGGGCTGAAATAC
TTGGGTCAGCAGATTCATGCCCGAAACCAAAATGAAATAATTTTTGGGCTGAATGATGGATACTATGGTG
CTCCATTTGAACATAAGGGTTATTCAAATGCTCAGAAGACTATTCTTCTGCAGGTGGATCAGAACTGTGT
TCGCAATTCTTACGATGTCTTCTCTTTGCTACGGCTTCATAGAGCCCAGTGTGCAATTAAACAGACTCAG
GTAACTGTTCAGAAAATTGGAAAGGAAATTGAAGAAAAACTAAGACTCACATCTACAAGCAATGAACTGA
AAAAAAAAAGTGAATGCCTGCAGTTAAAAATTTTGGTGCTTCAGAATGAACTGGAACGGCAGAAGAAAGC
TTTGGGACGGGAGGTGGCATTACTGCATAAGCAAACAAATTGCATTACAAGACAA
