[The description below was written by a language model from this plasmid's Addgene catalogue record.]
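Description:
pMXs-puro GFP-UVRAG is a retroviral mammalian expression plasmid built on the pMXs-puro backbone, a Moloney murine leukaemia virus-derived vector family in which the viral long terminal repeats and packaging signal allow the transcript to be packaged into retroviral particles when the plasmid is introduced into a suitable packaging cell line. In bacteria it is maintained as a high-copy plasmid under ampicillin selection. In transduced mammalian cells, stable integrants are selected with puromycin. No feature table accompanies the record, so the promoters driving the insert and the puromycin marker are not explicitly stated. In pMXs-type vectors the insert is generally transcribed from the 5′ LTR.

The payload is the human UVRAG (UV radiation resistance-associated gene protein, also known as VPS38 or p63) coding sequence, an insert of about 2.1 kb derived from an IMAGE cDNA clone. It is fused at its N terminus to EGFP, which is already carried on the backbone. The insert was placed by restriction cloning into Bgl II sites that were destroyed at both junctions, so it cannot be released with that enzyme.

The resulting GFP-UVRAG fusion allows the protein to be followed by fluorescence microscopy and detected or pulled down via the GFP tag in stably expressing cell lines. The associated publication concerns the two distinct phosphatidylinositol 3-kinase complexes that Beclin 1 forms with mammalian Atg14 and with UVRAG. This points to use of the construct in studying UVRAG localization and its interactions within these complexes.
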