Addgene plasmid #38267: pMXs-puro GFP-UVRAG
Depositing lab: Noboru Mizushima. Depositing organization: University of Tokyo, Graduate School of Medicine. Publication: Beclin 1 forms two distinct phosphatidylinositol 3-kinase complexes with mammalian Atg14 and UVRAG. Itakura E, Kishi C, Inoue K, Mizushima N. Mol Biol Cell. 2008 Dec . 19(12):5360-72. 10.1091/mbc.e08-01-0080 PubMed 18843052.
Backbone
  Vector backbone: pMXs-puro
  Backbone manufacturer: Dr. Toshio Kitamura of the University of Tokyo
  Backbone size w/o insert (bp): 6878
  Vector type: Mammalian Expression, Retroviral
  Selectable markers: Puromycin
Growth in bacteria
  Bacterial resistance: Ampicillin, 100 μg/mL
  Growth temperature: 37°C
  Growth strain: DH5alpha
  Copy number: High Copy
Gene/Insert
  Gene/Insert name: UV radiation resistance-associated gene protein (alt name: UVRAG)
  Species: H. sapiens (human)
  Insert size (bp): 2100
  GenBank ID: AB012958
  Entrez Gene: UVRAG (a.k.a. DHTX, VPS38, p63)
  Tag / fusion protein: EGFP (N terminal on backbone)
  Cloning method: Restriction Enzyme; 5′ cloning site Bgl II (destroyed during cloning); 3′ cloning site Bgl II (destroyed during cloning)
  Sequencing primers: 5′ CGACCACTACCAGCAGAACA; 3′ AAAATTAGTCAGCCATGGGG
Resource information
  A portion of this plasmid was derived from a plasmid made by: IMAGE clone 6186851
Terms and licenses: Academic/Nonprofit Terms; Industry Terms: Not Available to Industry
How to cite: pMXs-puro GFP-UVRAG was a gift from Noboru Mizushima (Addgene plasmid # 38267 ; http://n2t.net/addgene:38267 ; RRID:Addgene_38267)
